Addgene plasmid #34695: GST-PRMT7-ΔC
Depositing lab: Steven Clarke. Depositing organization: University of California, Los Angeles (UCLA). Publication: PRMT7 is a member of the protein arginine methyltransferase family with a distinct substrate specificity. Miranda TB, Miranda M, Frankel A, Clarke S. J Biol Chem. 2004 May 28;279(22):22902-7. Epub 2004 Mar 24. 10.1074/jbc.M312904200 PubMed 15044439.
Backbone
  Vector backbone: pGEX(SN)
  Backbone manufacturer: Amersham
  Backbone size w/o insert (bp): 5000
  Vector type: Bacterial Expression
Growth in bacteria
  Bacterial resistance: Ampicillin, 100 μg/mL
  Growth temperature: 37°C
  Growth strain: DH5alpha
  Copy number: High Copy
Gene/Insert
  Gene/Insert name: PRMT7
  Species: H. sapiens (human)
  Insert size (bp): 1100
  Mutation: Contains aa 1-378; and N375K was introduced with the NotI site
  Entrez Gene: PRMT7 (a.k.a. SBIDDS)
  Promoter: tac
  Tag / fusion protein: GST (N terminal on backbone)
  Cloning method: Restriction Enzyme; 5′ cloning site SalI (unknown if destroyed); 3′ cloning site BamHI (unknown if destroyed)
  Sequencing primers: 5′ pGEX 3'
Terms and licenses: Academic/Nonprofit Terms; Industry Terms: Not Available to Industry
How to cite: GST-PRMT7-ΔC was a gift from Steven Clarke (Addgene plasmid # 34695 ; http://n2t.net/addgene:34695 ; RRID:Addgene_34695)
