[The description below was written by a language model from this plasmid's Addgene catalogue record.]
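Description:
GST-PRMT7-ΔC is a bacterial expression plasmid built on the pGEX(SN) backbone (about 5 kb without insert), a derivative of the pGEX family of glutathione S-transferase fusion vectors. It is maintained in E. coli as a high-copy plasmid under ampicillin selection. The record does not include a feature table, so the origin of replication and other backbone elements are not explicitly listed.

The insert is a roughly 1.1 kb fragment of human PRMT7, a member of the protein arginine methyltransferase family, cloned between SalI and BamHI sites (whether these sites survived cloning is not recorded). It encodes a C-terminally truncated protein covering amino acids 1–378, and it carries an N375K substitution that arose when a NotI site was introduced near the end of the coding region. Expression is driven by the tac promoter, a hybrid trp/lac promoter that is typically induced with IPTG in E. coli. The PRMT7 fragment is fused downstream of the backbone-encoded GST, giving an N-terminally GST-tagged product that can be captured on glutathione resin.

The construct is suited to producing and purifying recombinant truncated PRMT7 from bacteria. The associated study characterised PRMT7 as an arginine methyltransferase with a distinct substrate specificity, so a plausible use of this ΔC form is to compare the N-terminal portion of the enzyme with the full-length protein in in vitro methylation assays. The record itself does not spell out the specific experimental purpose of the truncation.
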