>Addgene plasmid #34695 | GST-PRMT7-ΔC | addgene partial sequence | sequence record 42719 | pGEX-5 5'-GGGCTGGCAAGCCACGTTTGGTG-3'
CTGGTTCCGCGTGGATCGTCGACCATGAAGATCTTCTGCAGTCGGGCCAATCCGACCACGGGGTCTGTGG
AGTGGCTGGAGGAGGATGAACACTATGATTACCACCAGGAGATTGCAAGGTCATCTTATGCAGATATGCT
ACATGACAAAGACAGAAATGTAAAATACTACCAAGGTATCCGGGCTGCCGTGAGCAGGGTGAAGGACAGA
GGACAGAAGGCCTTGGTTCTCGACATTGGCACTGGCACGGGACTCTTGTCAATGATGGCGGTCACAGCAG
GTGCCGACTTCTGCTATGCCATCGAGGTTTTCAAGCCTATGGCTGATGCTGCTGTGAAGATTGTGGAGAA
AAATGGCTTTAGTGATAAGATTAAGGTTATCAACAAGCATTCCACCGAGGTGACTGTAGGTCCAGAGGGT
GACATGCCATGCCGTGCCAACATCCTGGTCACAGAGTTGTTTGACACAGAGCTGATCGGGGAGGGGGCGC
TGCCCTCCTATGAGCACGCACACAGGCATCTCGTGGAGGAAAATTGTGAGGCCGTGCCCCACAGAGCCAC
CGTCTATGCACAGCTGGTGGAGTCCGGGAGGATGTGGTCGTGGAACAAGCTATTTCCCATCCACGTGCAG
ACCAGCCTCGGAGAGCAGGTCATCGTCCCTCCCGTTGACGTGGAGAGCTGCCCTGGCGCACCCTCTGTCT
GTGACATTCAGCTGAACCAGGTGTCACCAGCTGACTTTACAGTCCTCAGCGATGTGCTGCCCATGTTCAG
CATAGACTTCAGCAAGCAAGTCAGTAGCTCAGCAGCCTGCCATAGC
