>Addgene plasmid #34695 | GST-PRMT7-ΔC | addgene partial sequence | sequence record 42757 | pGEX-3 5'-CCGGGAGCTGCATGTGTCAGAGG-3'
TCACGATGAATTGCGGCCGCTTCCAGAGCAGGTGAGCCTGGCAGTCACACACGGGGCGCATCTGGCGGAC
TCTCTCATTCTTTTCAGGGCTGGTCCTCTGCAGGCTGTACCATACGCAGTAGTCATCGTGGTGGGCTACC
AGATAGAGCGCTGAGCCCTGCACCACAGGCTCCTCTTGTGGCAGGAAGTACACACACTGCATCCAGTGGT
CCCGCCACTGCATCTCCTCTGGGTCTGAGTGTGCCCAGAAGGGGGCCATGGTGCACTTGATCTTCCCCTC
AGGGTCCATTTCAATGTCCCACCACGAGAGAACCACCTGAGCTCGGCCAGATGTCAGAGGTTCAAACCGC
CTGCTATGGCAGGCTGCTGAGCTACTGACTTGCTTGCTGAAGTCTATGCTGAACATGGGCAGCACATCGC
TGAGGACTGTAAAGTCAGCTGGTGACACCTGGTTCAGCTGAATGTCACAGACAGAGGGTGCGCCAGGGCA
GCTCTCCACGTCAACGGGAGGGACGATGACCTGCTCTCCGAGGCTGGTCTGCACGTGGATGGGAAATAGC
TTGTTCCACGACCACATCCTCCCGGACTCCACCAGCTGTGCATAGACGGTGGCTCTGTGGGGCACGGCCT
CACAATTTTCCTCCACGAGATGCCTGTGTGCGTGCTCATAGGAGGGCAGCGCCCCCTCCCCGATCAGCTC
TGTGTCAAACAACTCTGTGACCAGGATGTTGGCACGGCATGGCATGTCACCCTCTGGACCTACAGTCACC
TCGGTGGAATGC
